>Addgene plasmid #234442 | pAAV-syn-flex-iGluSnFR4f-NGR-WPRE | addgene full sequence | sequence record 465693 | Addgene NGS Result
GTTGGGAAGGGCGATCGGTGCGGGCCTCTTCGCTATTACGCCAGCTGCGCGCTCGCTCGCTCACTGAGGC
CGCCCGGGCAAAGCCCGGGCGTCGGGCGACCTTTGGTCGCCCGGCCTCAGTGAGCGAGCGAGCGCGCAGA
GAGGGAGTGGCCAACTCCATCACTAGGGGTTCCTTGTAGTTAATGATTAACCCGCCATGCTACTTATCTA
CGTAGCCATGCTCTAGGAAGATCTCTGCAGAGGGCCCTGCGTATGAGTGCAAGTGGGTTTTAGGACCAGG
ATGAGGCGGGGTGGGGGTGCCTACCTGACGACCGACCCCGACCCACTGGACAAGCACCCAACCCCCATTC
CCCAAATTGCGCATCCCCTATCAGAGAGGGGGAGGGGAAACAGGATGCGGCGAGGCGCGTGCGCACTGCC
AGCTTCAGCACCGCGGACAGTGCCTTCGCCCCCGCCTGGCGGCGCGCGCCACCGCCGCCTCAGCACTGAA
GGCGCGCTGACGTCACTCGCCGGTCCCCCGCAAACTCCCCTTCCCGGCCACCTTGGTCGCGTCCGCGCCG
CCGCCGGCCCAGCCGGACCGCACCACGCGAGGCGCGAGATAGGGGGGCACGGGCGCGACCATCTGCGCTG
CGGCGCCGGCGACTCAGCGCTGCCTCAGTCTGCGGTGGGCAGCGGAGGAGTCGTGTCGTGCCTGAGAGCG
CAGTCGAATTCAAGCTGCTAGCAAGGATCCCCATAACTTCGTATAAAGTATCCTATACGAAGTTATATCA
AAATAGGAAGACCAATGCTTCACCATCGACCCGAATTGCCAAGCATCACCATCGACCCATAACTTCGTAT
AATGTATGCTATACGAAGTTATACTAGAGCTTTCAACAGGGGCCCAACACCGTCCACAGAACCAATGCCA
GTCCCAGTGGAGCCAGACTACATGCAAGGGCAGGAAGGGCACCTGATCCTTCTGCATCTCCTGTTCCAGA
TGCACCACTACCTGCCAGATCCTCTTCTGAGATGAGTTTTTGTTCGTCGACCTGCAGTTTCAGTGCCTTG
TCATTCGGTTCTTTGAACAGTGCTTTCATTTCGTCTGACAGTTCGAAATTCATGACCAGGGGGTTGTTAA
AGTTGTACTCCAGCTTGTGCCCCAGGATGTTGCCGTCCTCCTTGAAGTCGATGCCCTTTAGCTCGATGCG
GTTCACCAGGGTGTCGCCCTCTAACTTCACCTCGGCGCGGGTCTTGTAGGTTCCGTCGTCCTTGAAGCTG
ATGGTGCGCTCCTGGACGTAGCCTTCGGGCATGGCGGACTTGAAGAAGTCGTGCTGCTTCATGTGGTCGG
GGTAGCGGGCGAAGCACTGCACGCCGTAGCTCAGGGTGGTCACGAGGGTGGGCCAGGGCACGGGCAGCTT
GCCGGTGGTGCAGATGAACTTCAGGGTTAGCTTGCCGTTGGTGGCATCGCCCTCGCCCTCGCCGCGCACG
CTGAACTTGTGGCCGTTTACGTCGCCGTCCAGCTCGACCAGGATGGGCACCACCCCGGTGAACAGCTCCT
CGCCCTTGCTCATGCTCCCTCCGGTACCGCCCTTGTACAGCTCGTCCATGCCGAGAGAGTTCCCGGTGGC
GGTCACGAACTCCAGCAGGACCATGTGATCGCGCTTCTCGTTGGGGTCTTTGCTCAGCACGGACTGATAG
CTCAGGTAGTGGTTGTCGGGCAGCAGCACGGGGCCGTCGCCGATGGGGGTGTTCTGCTGGTAGTGGTCGG
CGAGCTGCACGCTGCCGTCCTCCACGTTGTGGTGGATGAAGAAGTTCGCCTTGATGCCGTTCTTCTGCTT
GTCGGCGGTGATATAGACCGTGTGGTTCACCAGAATTGGATTTTTGAACCACTTATCAAACCATTTTTCC
GCTTCACCGGAGGTCTGCACCTGAGCGATGGTGTCATCCATCAGCTTTTTGAACTGCGGATCATCTTTAC
GCAACATACAACCGTAGGCCTCCTGAGACTGCGGCTTGCCGACGATTTCCCAGTCGTCTGGTTTCTTCGC
TTTCGCACGTTCACCGGCCAGCAGTACGTCATCCATCATAAAGGCAACGGCACGACCGCTTTCCAGGGTG
CGGAAAGAGTCACCGTGATCTTTGGCGCTGATGATGCGCATATTCATTTTTTGCTCTTCATTCAGTTTGT
TGAGCAAAACTTCAGAGGTAGTGCCGGAAGTGACGACTACGGCTTTGTCTTTCAGGTTGGCAAAATCTTT
GATATCGCCACCCTTTTTGGTCAACAGGCGCGTACCGACCACGAAAATAGTGTCAGAGAAAGCCGCGAAT
TTTTGGCGTTCGACGTTGTTGGTGGTAGAACCACATTCAAAATCGTAAGTGCCGTTTTGCAGTAGTGGAA
TACGGTTTTGTGAAGTAATCGGAATCAGTTTTACCTGCAAGTCCGGTTTGTTGAGTTTCTTTTTCACTGC
TTCAACAATGGCGTTGGAGTATTCCTGCGAGTAACCCACCACTTTGTGCTGACTGTCTTGATAAGAGAAA
GGCACTGAAGAGTCACGGTGACCGACGACAATCACACCGTTTTTGGCGATTTTGTCCAGCGTGCTGCCTG
CGGCGGATCCGTCACCAGTGGAACCTGGAACCCAGAGCAGCAGTACCCATAGCAGGAGTGTGTCTGTCTC
CATGGTGGCGGATCCTAGTATAACTTCGTATAGGATACTTTATACGAAGTTATCATTGGGATTCTTCCTA
TTTTGATCCAAGCATCACCATCGACCCTCTAGTCCAGATCTCACCATCGACCCATAACTTCGTATAGCAT
ACATTATACGAAGTTATGTCCCTCGAAGAGGTTCGAATTCGATATCAAGCTTATCGATAATCAACCTCTG
GATTACAAAATTTGTGAAAGATTGACTGGTATTCTTAACTATGTTGCTCCTTTTACGCTATGTGGATACG
CTGCTTTAATGCCTTTGTATCATGCTATTGCTTCCCGTATGGCTTTCATTTTCTCCTCCTTGTATAAATC
CTGGTTGCTGTCTCTTTATGAGGAGTTGTGGCCCGTTGTCAGGCAACGTGGCGTGGTGTGCACTGTGTTT
GCTGACGCAACCCCCACTGGTTGGGGCATTGCCACCACCTGTCAGCTCCTTTCCGGGACTTTCGCTTTCC
CCCTCCCTATTGCCACGGCGGAACTCATCGCCGCCTGCCTTGCCCGCTGCTGGACAGGGGCTCGGCTGTT
GGGCACTGACAATTCCGTGGTGTTGTCGGGGAAATCATCGTCCTTTCCTTGGCTGCTCGCCTGTGTTGCC
ACCTGGATTCTGCGCGGGACGTCCTTCTGCTACGTCCCTTCGGCCCTCAATCCAGCGGACCTTCCTTCCC
GCGGCCTGCTGCCGGCTCTGCGGCCTCTTCCGCGTCTTCGCCTTCGCCCTCAGACGAGTCGGATCTCCCT
TTGGGCCGCCTCCCCGCATCGATACCGTCGACCCGGGCGGCCGCTTCGAGCAGACATGATAAGATACATT
GATGAGTTTGGACAAACCACAACTAGAATGCAGTGAAAAAAATGCTTTATTTGTGAAATTTGTGATGCTA
TTGCTTTATTTGTAACCATTATAAGCTGCAATAAACAAGTTAACAACAACAATTGCATTCATTTTATGTT
TCAGGTTCAGGGGGAGATGTGGGAGGTTTTTTAAAGCAAGTAAAACCTCTACAAATGTGGTAAAATCGAT
AAGGATCTTCCTAGAGCATGGCTACGTAGATAAGTAGCATGGCGGGTTAATCATTAACTACAAGGAACCC
CTAGTGATGGAGTTGGCCACTCCCTCTCTGCGCGCTCGCTCGCTCACTGAGGCCGGGCGACCAAAGGTCG
CCCGACGCCCGGGCTTTGCCCGGGCGGCCTCAGTGAGCGAGCGAGCGCGCAGCTGCATTAATGAATCGGC
CAACGCGCGGGGAGAGGCGGTTTGCGTATTGGGCGCTCTTCCGCTTCCTCGCTCACTGACTCGCTGCGCT
CGGTCGTTCGGCTGCGGCGAGCGGTATCAGCTCACTCAAAGGCGGTAATACGGTTATCCACAGAATCAGG
GGATAACGCAGGAAAGAACATGTGAGCAAAAGGCCAGCAAAAGGCCAGGAACCGTAAAAAGGCCGCGTTG
CTGGCGTTTTTCCATAGGCTCCGCCCCCCTGACGAGCATCACAAAAATCGACGCTCAAGTCAGAGGTGGC
GAAACCCGACAGGACTATAAAGATACCAGGCGTTTCCCCCTGGAAGCTCCCTCGTGCGCTCTCCTGTTCC
GACCCTGCCGCTTACCGGATACCTGTCCGCCTTTCTCCCTTCGGGAAGCGTGGCGCTTTCTCATAGCTCA
CGCTGTAGGTATCTCAGTTCGGTGTAGGTCGTTCGCTCCAAGCTGGGCTGTGTGCACGAACCCCCCGTTC
AGCCCGACCGCTGCGCCTTATCCGGTAACTATCGTCTTGAGTCCAACCCGGTAAGACACGACTTATCGCC
ACTGGCAGCAGCCACTGGTAACAGGATTAGCAGAGCGAGGTATGTAGGCGGTGCTACAGAGTTCTTGAAG
TGGTGGCCTAACTACGGCTACACTAGAAGAACAGTATTTGGTATCTGCGCTCTGCTGAAGCCAGTTACCT
TCGGAAAAAGAGTTGGTAGCTCTTGATCCGGCAAACAAACCACCGCTGGTAGCGGTGGTTTTTTTGTTTG
CAAGCAGCAGATTACGCGCAGAAAAAAAGGATCTCAAGAAGATCCTTTGATCTTTTCTACGGGGTCTGAC
GCTCAGTGGAACGAAAACTCACGTTAAGGGATTTTGGTCATGAGATTATCAAAAAGGATCTTCACCTAGA
TCCTTTTAAATTAAAAATGAAGTTTTAAATCAATCTAAAGTATATATGAGTAAACTTGGTCTGACAGTTA
CCAATGCTTAATCAGTGAGGCACCTATCTCAGCGATCTGTCTATTTCGTTCATCCATAGTTGCCTGACTC
CCCGTCGTGTAGATAACTACGATACGGGAGGGCTTACCATCTGGCCCCAGTGCTGCAATGATACCGCGAG
ACCCACGCTCACCGGCTCCAGATTTATCAGCAATAAACCAGCCAGCCGGAAGGGCCGAGCGCAGAAGTGG
TCCTGCAACTTTATCCGCCTCCATCCAGTCTATTAATTGTTGCCGGGAAGCTAGAGTAAGTAGTTCGCCA
GTTAATAGTTTGCGCAACGTTGTTGCCATTGCTACAGGCATCGTGGTGTCACGCTCGTCGTTTGGTATGG
CTTCATTCAGCTCCGGTTCCCAACGATCAAGGCGAGTTACATGATCCCCCATGTTGTGCAAAAAAGCGGT
TAGCTCCTTCGGTCCTCCGATCGTTGTCAGAAGTAAGTTGGCCGCAGTGTTATCACTCATGGTTATGGCA
GCACTGCATAATTCTCTTACTGTCATGCCATCCGTAAGATGCTTTTCTGTGACTGGTGAGTACTCAACCA
AGTCATTCTGAGAATAGTGTATGCGGCGACCGAGTTGCTCTTGCCCGGCGTCAATACGGGATAATACCGC
GCCACATAGCAGAACTTTAAAAGTGCTCATCATTGGAAAACGTTCTTCGGGGCGAAAACTCTCAAGGATC
TTACCGCTGTTGAGATCCAGTTCGATGTAACCCACTCGTGCACCCAACTGATCTTCAGCATCTTTTACTT
TCACCAGCGTTTCTGGGTGAGCAAAAACAGGAAGGCAAAATGCCGCAAAAAAGGGAATAAGGGCGACACG
GAAATGTTGAATACTCATACTCTTCCTTTTTCAATATTATTGAAGCATTTATCAGGGTTATTGTCTCATG
AGCGGATACATATTTGAATGTATTTAGAAAAATAAACAAATAGGGGTTCCGCGCACATTTCCCCGAAAAG
TGCCACCTAAATTGTAAGCGTTAATATTTTGTTAAAATTCGCGTTAAATTTTTGTTAAATCAGCTCATTT
TTTAACCAATAGGCCGAAATCGGCAAAATCCCTTATAAATCAAAAGAATAGACCGAGATAGGGT
[37 nt withheld, positions 6015-6051]
AAAGAACGTGGACTCCAACGTCAAAGG
[49 nt withheld, positions 6079-6127]
T
[91 nt withheld, positions 6129-6219]
G
[124 nt withheld, positions 6221-6344]
CCCATTCGCCATTCAGGCTGCGCAACT
Features (pLannotate 1.2.2; 22 found; start..end, strand, type, name):
     42..174     -  repeat_region  AAV2 ITR (fragment): inverted terminal repeat of adeno-associated virus serotype 2 inverted
    256..703     +  promoter       hSyn promoter: human synapsin I promoter; confers neuron-specific expression (Kügler et al., 2003)
    733..766     -  protein_bind   lox2272: Cre-mediated recombination occurs in the 8-bp core sequence (GGATACTT). lox2272 sites are compatible with each other, but incompatible with loxP or loxN sites (Lee and Saito, 1988). Cre recombinase
    829..862     -  protein_bind   loxP: Cre-mediated recombination occurs in the 8-bp core sequence (GCATACAT). Cre recombinase
    876..995     -  CDS            Rtn4r (fragment): RTN4R_MOUSE - Also known as Ngr1, Nogor. Experimental evidence at protein level: Swiss-Prot protein existence level 1. Receptor for RTN4, OMG and MAG (PubMed:11201742, PubMed:12089450, PubMed:15504325, PubMed:18411262, PubMed:22923615). Functions as receptor for the sialylated gangliosides GT1b and GM1 (PubMed:18411262). Besides, functions as receptor for chondroitin sulfate proteoglycans (PubMed:22406547). Can also bind heparin (PubMed:22406547). Intracellular signaling cascades are triggered via the coreceptor NGFR (By similarity). Signaling mediates activation of Rho and downstream reorgani
   1041..1109    -  CDS            gltI (fragment): GLTI_ECOLI - Also known as ybeJ, yzzK. Experimental evidence at protein level: Swiss-Prot protein existence level 1. Part of the ABC transporter complex GltIJKL involved in glutamate and aspartate uptake. Binds to both glutamate and aspartate. From Escherichia coli (strain K12).
   1122..1838    -  CDS            cEGFP: cEGFP is a basic (constitutively fluorescent) green fluorescent protein published in 2008, derived from Aequorea victoria.
   1854..2594    -  CDS            gltI (fragment): GLTI_ECOLI - Also known as ybeJ, yzzK. Experimental evidence at protein level: Swiss-Prot protein existence level 1. Part of the ABC transporter complex GltIJKL involved in glutamate and aspartate uptake. Binds to both glutamate and aspartate. From Escherichia coli (strain K12).
   2601..2663    -  sig_peptide    Igκ leader: leader sequence from mouse immunoglobulin κ light chain
   2680..2713    +  protein_bind   lox2272: Cre-mediated recombination occurs in the 8-bp core sequence (GGATACTT). lox2272 sites are compatible with each other, but incompatible with loxP or loxN sites (Lee and Saito, 1988). Cre recombinase
   2784..2817    +  protein_bind   loxP: Cre-mediated recombination occurs in the 8-bp core sequence (GCATACAT). Cre recombinase
   2835..2859    +  misc_feature   MCS (fragment): pBluescript multiple cloning site
   2859..3447    +  misc_feature   WPRE: woodchuck hepatitis virus posttranscriptional regulatory element
   3490..3611    -  polyA_signal   SV40 poly(A) signal: SV40 polyadenylation signal
   3634..3702    -  CDS            large T antigen (fragment): large T antigen from SV40 (simian virus 40)
   3773..3906    +  repeat_region  AAV2 ITR: inverted terminal repeat of adeno-associated virus serotype 2 inverted
   3900..3956    -  CDS            lacI (fragment): lac repressor; lacI; The lac repressor binds to the lac operator to inhibit transcription in E. coli. This inhibition can be relieved by adding lactose or isopropyl-β-D-thiogalactopyranoside (IPTG).
   4139..4727    -  rep_origin     ori: high-copy-number ColE1/pMB1/pBR322/pUC origin of replication
   4898..5758    -  CDS            AmpR: β-lactamase; bla; confers resistance to ampicillin, carbenicillin, and related antibiotics
   5759..5863    -  promoter       AmpR promoter: bla
   5916..6344    -  rep_origin     f1 ori (sequence partly withheld): f1 bacteriophage origin of replication; arrow indicates direction of (+) strand synthesis
   6349..47      -  CDS            lacZα (fragment) (across the origin): LacZα fragment of β-galactosidase; lacZ fragment
