[The description below was written by a language model from this plasmid's Addgene catalogue record and pLannotate feature annotations shown in this document.]
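Description:
pAAV-syn-flex-iGluSnFR4f-NGR-WPRE is a 6,371-nt AAV transfer plasmid for Cre-dependent, neuron-specific expression of the genetically encoded glutamate indicator iGluSnFR4f (variant 9601), built on the pAAV-Syn-FLEX backbone. It is propagated in E. coli through a high-copy ColE1/pUC-type origin with ampicillin selection (AmpR under its own bla promoter), and it also carries an f1 phage origin. Two AAV2 inverted terminal repeats flank the expression cassette, allowing it to be packaged into recombinant AAV particles for delivery to mammalian neurons.

Between the ITRs, the human synapsin I promoter sits upstream of a FLEX (double-floxed inverted) switch made of paired lox2272 and loxP sites in opposing orientation. The sensor coding sequence lies between them on the reverse strand, so it is not productively expressed until Cre recombinase inverts it and then excises one site of each pair, locking the cassette into the sense orientation. Expression is therefore restricted to neurons that also express Cre. The 1,791-bp insert is a synthetic fusion in which a circularly permuted GFP derived from Aequorea victoria is inserted into the E. coli glutamate/aspartate-binding protein GltI, so that glutamate binding changes fluorescence. An N-terminal Igκ leader directs the protein into the secretory pathway, and a C-terminal Myc epitope followed by a GPI-anchor signal from the Nogo receptor (Rtn4r, "NGR") tethers it to the outer face of the plasma membrane. A WPRE downstream of the switch enhances transcript expression, and an SV40 polyadenylation signal follows it. The construct is intended for optical imaging of extracellular glutamate release in genetically defined neuronal populations, and comes from work on indicators with increased sensitivity and tailored deactivation rates.
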