Addgene plasmid #234442: pAAV-syn-flex-iGluSnFR4f-NGR-WPRE
Depositing lab: GENIE Project. Publication: Glutamate indicators with increased sensitivity and tailored deactivation rates. Aggarwal A, Negrean A, Chen Y, Iyer R, Reep D, Liu A, Palutla A, Xie ME, MacLennan BJ, Hagihara KM, Kinsey LW, Sun JL, Yao P, Zheng J, Tsang A, Tsegaye G, Zhang Y, Patel RH, Arthur BJ, Hiblot J, Leippe P, Tarnawski M, Marvin JS, Vevea JD, Turaga SC, Tebo AG, Carandini M, Rossi LF, Kleinfeld D, Konnerth A, Svoboda K, Turner GC, Hasseman JP, Podgorski K. Nat Methods. 2026 Feb;23(2):417-425. doi: 10.1038/s41592-025-02965-z. Epub 2025 Dec 23. PubMed 41436654.
Backbone
  Vector backbone: pAAV-Syn-FLEX
  Backbone manufacturer: Scott Sternson
  Vector type: Mammalian Expression, AAV, Cre/Lox
Growth in bacteria
  Bacterial resistance: Ampicillin, 100 μg/mL
  Growth temperature: 37°C
  Growth strain: NEB Stable
  Copy number: High Copy
Gene/Insert
  Gene/Insert name: iGluSnFR4f-NGR (alt name: variant 9601)
  Species: Synthetic; E. coli, A. victoria (jellyfish)
  Insert size (bp): 1791
  Promoter: Synapsin
  Tag / fusion protein: IgK chain (N terminal on insert); Myc epi tag-NGR GPI anchor (C terminal on insert)
  Cloning method: Restriction Enzyme; 5′ cloning site unknown (unknown if destroyed)
Terms and licenses: Academic/Nonprofit Terms; Industry Terms: Not Available to Industry
Depositor comments: Please visit https://doi.org/10.1101/2025.03.20.643984 for bioRxiv preprint.
How to cite: pAAV-syn-flex-iGluSnFR4f-NGR-WPRE was a gift from GENIE Project (Addgene plasmid # 234442 ; http://n2t.net/addgene:234442 ; RRID:Addgene_234442) For viral preps, please replace (Addgene plasmid # 234442) in the above sentence with: (Addgene viral prep # 234442-AAV1)
